>Addgene plasmid #128884 | pMV22 | addgene full sequence | sequence record 272424 | Addgene NGS Result
GCGCGTCAGCGGGTGTTGGCGGGTGTCGGGGCTGGCTTAACTATGCGGCATCAGAGCAGATTGTACTGAG
AGTGCACCATATGCGGTGTGAAATACCGCACAGATGCGTAAGGAGAAAATACCGCATCAGGCGCCATTCG
CCATTCAGGCTGCGCAACTGTTGGGAAGGGCGATCGGTGCGGGCCTCTTCGCTATTACGCCAGCTGGCGA
AAGGGGGATGTGCTGCAAGGCGATTAAGTTGGGTAACGCCAGGGTTTTCCCAGTCACGACGTTGTAAAAC
GACGGCCAGTGAATTCGAGCTCGGTACCTCGCGAATGCATCTAGATATCGGATCCCGGTCTCGGAACATG
TCTAAAGGTGAAGAATTATTCACTGGTGTTGTCCCAATTTTGGTTGAATTAGATGGTGATGTTAATGGTC
ACAAATTTTCTGTCTCCGGTGAAGGTGAAGGTGATGCTACTTACGGTAAATTGACCTTAAAATTGATTTG
TACTACTGGTAAATTGCCAGTTCCATGGCCAACCTTAGTCACTACTTTAGGTTATGGTTTGCAATGTTTT
GCTAGATACCCAGATCATATGAAACAACATGACTTTTTCAAGTCTGCCATGCCAGAAGGTTATGTTCAAG
AAAGAACTATTTTTTTCAAAGATGACGGTAACTACAAGACCAGAGCTGAAGTCAAGTTTGAAGGTGATAC
CTTAGTTAATAGAATCGAATTAAAAGGTATTGATTTTAAAGAAGATGGTAACATTTTAGGTCACAAATTG
GAATACAACTATAACTCTCACAATGTTTACATCACTGCTGACAAACAAAAGAATGGTATCAAAGCTAACT
TCAAAATTAGACACAACATTGAAGATGGTGGTGTTCAATTAGCTGACCATTATCAACAAAATACTCCAAT
TGGTGATGGTCCAGTCTTGTTACCAGACAACCATTACTTATCCTATCAATCTGCCTTATCCAAAGATCCA
AACGAAAAGAGAGATCACATGGTCTTGTTAGAATTTGTTACTGCTGCTGGTATTACCCATGGTATTGATG
AATTGTACAAAGGAGGCGCAAGAGACCGGGCCCGTCGACTGCAGAGGCCTGCATGCAAGCTTGGCGTAAT
CATGGTCATAGCTGTTTCCTGTGTGAAATTGTTATCCGCTCACAATTCCACACAACATACGAGCCGGAAG
CATAAAGTGTAAAGCCTGGGGTGCCTAATGAGTGAGCTAACTCACATTAATTGCGTTGCGCTCACTGCCC
GCTTTCCAGTCGGGAAACCTGTCGTGCCAGCTGCATTAATGAATCGGCCAACGCGCGGGGAGAGGCGGTT
TGCGTATTGGGCGCTCTTCCGCTTCCTCGCTCACTGACTCGCTGCGCTCGGTCGTTCGGCTGCGGCGAGC
GGTATCAGCTCACTCAAAGGCGGTAATACGGTTATCCACAGAATCAGGGGATAACGCAGGAAAGAACATG
TGAGCAAAAGGCCAGCAAAAGGCCAGGAACCGTAAAAAGGCCGCGTTGCTGGCGTTTTTCCATAGGCTCC
GCCCCCCTGACGAGCATCACAAAAATCGACGCTCAAGTCAGAGGTGGCGAAACCCGACAGGACTATAAAG
ATACCAGGCGTTTCCCCCTGGAAGCTCCCTCGTGCGCTCTCCTGTTCCGACCCTGCCGCTTACCGGATAC
CTGTCCGCCTTTCTCCCTTCGGGAAGCGTGGCGCTTTCTCATAGCTCACGCTGTAGGTATCTCAGTTCGG
TGTAGGTCGTTCGCTCCAAGCTGGGCTGTGTGCACGAACCCCCCGTTCAGCCCGACCGCTGCGCCTTATC
CGGTAACTATCGTCTTGAGTCCAACCCGGTAAGACACGACTTATCGCCACTGGCAGCAGCCACTGGTAAC
AGGATTAGCAGAGCGAGGTATGTAGGCGGTGCTACAGAGTTCTTGAAGTGGTGGCCTAACTACGGCTACA
CTAGAAGAACAGTATTTGGTATCTGCGCTCTGCTGAAGCCAGTTACCTTCGGAAAAAGAGTTGGTAGCTC
TTGATCCGGCAAACAAACCACCGCTGGTAGCGGTGGTTTTTTTGTTTGCAAGCAGCAGATTACGCGCAGA
AAAAAAGGATCTCAAGAAGATCCTTTGATCTTTTCTACGGGGTCTGACGCTCAGTGGAACGAAAACTCAC
GTTAAGGGATTTTGGTCATGAGATTATCAAAAAGGATCTTCACCTAGATCCTTTTAAATTAAAAATGAAG
TTTTAAATCAATCTAAAGTATATATGAGTAAACTTGGTCTGACAGTTACCAATGCTTAATCAGTGAGGCA
CCTATCTCAGCGATCTGTCTATTTCGTTCATCCATAGTTGCCTGACTCCCCGTCGTGTAGATAACTACGA
TACGGGAGGGCTTACCATCTGGCCCCAGTGCTGCAATGATACCGCGAGATCCACGCTCACCGGCTCCAGA
TTTATCAGCAATAAACCAGCCAGCCGGAAGGGCCGAGCGCAGAAGTGGTCCTGCAACTTTATCCGCCTCC
ATCCAGTCTATTAATTGTTGCCGGGAAGCTAGAGTAAGTAGTTCGCCAGTTAATAGTTTGCGCAACGTTG
TTGCCATTGCTACAGGCATCGTGGTGTCACGCTCGTCGTTTGGTATGGCTTCATTCAGCTCCGGTTCCCA
ACGATCAAGGCGAGTTACATGATCCCCCATGTTGTGCAAAAAAGCGGTTAGCTCCTTCGGTCCTCCGATC
GTTGTCAGAAGTAAGTTGGCCGCAGTGTTATCACTCATGGTTATGGCAGCACTGCATAATTCTCTTACTG
TCATGCCATCCGTAAGATGCTTTTCTGTGACTGGTGAGTACTCAACCAAGTCATTCTGAGAATAGTGTAT
GCGGCGACCGAGTTGCTCTTGCCCGGCGTCAATACGGGATAATACCGCGCCACATAGCAGAACTTTAAAA
GTGCTCATCATTGGAAAACGTTCTTCGGGGCGAAAACTCTCAAGGATCTTACCGCTGTTGAGATCCAGTT
CGATGTAACCCACTCGTGCACCCAACTGATCTTCAGCATCTTTTACTTTCACCAGCGTTTCTGGGTGAGC
AAAAACAGGAAGGCAAAATGCCGCAAAAAAGGGAATAAGGGCGACACGGAAATGTTGAATACTCATACTC
TTCCTTTTTCAATATTATTGAAGCATTTATCAGGGTTATTGTCTCATGAGCGGATACATATTTGAATGTA
TTTAGAAAAATAAACAAATAGGGGTTCCGCGCACATTTCCCCGAAAAGTGCCACCTGACGTCTAAGAAAC
CATTATTATCATGACATTAACCTATAAAAATAGGCGTATCACGAGGCCCTTTCGTCTCGCGCGTTTCGGT
GATGACGGTGAAAACCTCTGACACATGCAGCTCCCGGAGACGGTCACAGCTTGTCTGTAAGCGGATGCCG
GGAGCAGACAAGCCCGTCAGG
Features (pLannotate 1.2.2; 11 found; start..end, strand, type, name):
     32..131     +  misc_feature   bom (fragment): basis of mobility region from pBR322
    137..294     -  CDS            lacZα (fragment): LacZα fragment of β-galactosidase; lacZ fragment
    348..1061    +  CDS            YPet: yellow fluorescent protein optimized for FRET with CyPet (Nguyen and Daugherty, 2005)
   1149..1165    -  protein_bind   lac operator: The lac repressor binds to the lac operator to inhibit transcription in E. coli. This inhibition can be relieved by adding lactose or isopropyl-β-D-thiogalactopyranoside (IPTG). lac repressor encoded by lacI
   1173..1203    -  promoter       lac promoter: promoter for the E. coli lac operon
   1218..1239    -  protein_bind   CAP binding site: CAP binding activates transcription in the presence of cAMP. E. coli catabolite activator protein
   1252..1344    -  CDS            lacI (fragment): lac repressor; lacI; The lac repressor binds to the lac operator to inhibit transcription in E. coli. This inhibition can be relieved by adding lactose or isopropyl-β-D-thiogalactopyranoside (IPTG).
   1527..2115    -  rep_origin     ori: high-copy-number ColE1/pMB1/pBR322/pUC origin of replication
   2286..3146    -  CDS            AmpR: β-lactamase; bla; confers resistance to ampicillin, carbenicillin, and related antibiotics
   3147..3251    -  promoter       AmpR promoter: bla
   3346..3381    +  CDS            rop (fragment): Rop protein, which maintains plasmids at low copy number; rop
