[The description below was written by a language model from this plasmid's Addgene catalogue record and pLannotate feature annotations shown in this document.]
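Description:
pMV22 is a small (about 3.45 kb) part-donor plasmid from the COSPLAY toolbox, a modular system for combinatorial assembly of yeast expression plasmids. It is built on a pUC57-derived backbone named pUC57BsaI and carries a "position 3" module encoding the yellow fluorescent protein Venus. In bacteria it is maintained through a high-copy ColE1/pUC-type origin and selected with ampicillin via the β-lactamase (AmpR) gene and its native promoter. The feature table shows no yeast origin, centromere or auxotrophic marker. Although catalogued under yeast expression and synthetic biology, this plasmid therefore appears to be an E. coli storage vector for a part rather than a yeast expression vector in its own right.

The roughly 0.7 kb synthetic insert sits within the lacZα region of the backbone, in the opposite orientation to the lac promoter, operator and CAP site, with only a lacZα fragment remaining. The record states that the coding sequence was introduced by MEGAWHOP cloning with defined four-nucleotide flanks on each side. Together with the backbone name, this suggests release by a type IIS enzyme such as BsaI, with the overhangs dictating the module's place in an ordered Golden Gate-style assembly, though the record does not describe this mechanism. No yeast promoter or terminator is annotated, so these would presumably come from modules at other positions.

The automated annotation labels the open reading frame as YPet, and the catalogue lists yEGFP as an alternative name. Both probably reflect close similarity among GFP-derived variants, and the depositor's designation is Venus. The module is presumably used as a fluorescent reporter or fusion tag in assembled yeast constructs.
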