Addgene plasmid #128884: pMV22
Purpose: Position 3 module- Venus
Depositing lab: Gilles Charvin. Depositing organization: Institut de Genetique et de Biologie Moleculaire et Cellulaire (IGBMC). Publication: COSPLAY: An expandable toolbox for combinatorial and swift generation of expression plasmids in yeast. Goulev Y, Matifas A, Heyer V, Reina-San-Martin B, Charvin G. PLoS One. 2019 Aug 28;14(8):e0220694. doi: 10.1371/journal.pone.0220694. eCollection 2019. PubMed 31461461.
Backbone
  Vector backbone: pUC57BsaI
  Backbone size w/o insert (bp): 2724
  Total vector size (bp): 3451
  Modifications to backbone: Insertion of GAAC-Venus-CGCA by MEGAWHOP
  Vector type: Yeast Expression, Synthetic Biology
Growth in bacteria
  Bacterial resistance: Ampicillin, 100 μg/mL
  Growth temperature: 37°C
  Growth strain: DH5alpha
  Copy number: Unknown
Gene/Insert
  Gene/Insert name: Venus (alt name: yEGFP)
  Species: Synthetic
  Insert size (bp): 727
Terms and licenses: Academic/Nonprofit Terms; Industry Terms: Not Available to Industry
Depositor comments: Please visit https://www.biorxiv.org/content/10.1101/630277v1 for BioRxiv preprint.
How to cite: pMV22 was a gift from Gilles Charvin (Addgene plasmid # 128884 ; http://n2t.net/addgene:128884 ; RRID:Addgene_128884)
